Addgene plasmid #63292: pFusX2-10
Purpose: Encodes RVD positions 4-6 in TALEN assembly
Depositing lab: Stephen Ekker. Depositing organization: Mayo Foundation for Medical Education and Research. Publication: FusX: A rapid one-step TALE assembly system for genome science. Ma AC, McNulty MS, Tanya PL, Jarryd CM, Martinez-Galvez G, Argue DP, Lee HB, Urban MD, Bullard CE, Blackburn PR, Man TK, Clark KJ, Ekker SC. Hum Gene Ther. 2016 Jun;27(6):451-63. doi: 10.1089/hum.2015.172 PubMed 26854857.
Backbone
  Vector backbone: FusX2
  Backbone size w/o insert (bp): 3006
  Vector type: TALEN
Growth in bacteria
  Bacterial resistance: Spectinomycin, 50 μg/mL
  Growth temperature: 37°C
  Growth strain: DH5alpha
  Copy number: High Copy
Gene/Insert
  Gene/Insert name: NI NN HD (alt name: X2_AGC)
  Species: Synthetic
  Mutation: none
  Cloning method: Restriction Enzyme; 5′ cloning site BsaI (destroyed during cloning); 3′ cloning site BsaI (destroyed during cloning)
  Sequencing primers: 5′ pCR8_F1; 3′ pCR8_R1
Terms and licenses: Academic/Nonprofit Terms; Industry Terms: Not Available to Industry
How to cite: pFusX2-10 was a gift from Stephen Ekker (Addgene plasmid # 63292 ; http://n2t.net/addgene:63292 ; RRID:Addgene_63292)
