[The description below was written by a language model from this plasmid's Addgene catalogue record.]
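Description:
pFusX2-10 is a bacterial library plasmid from the FusX system, a one-step method for assembling TALE repeat arrays used to build TALENs and related programmable DNA-binding proteins. It is built on the FusX2 backbone (about 3 kb without the insert), is maintained at high copy number in standard E. coli cloning strains, and is selected with spectinomycin. The record does not include a feature table, so the origin of replication and other backbone elements are not stated. The listed sequencing primers carry pCR8-type names, which hints at a pCR8-like intermediate backbone, but the record does not confirm this.

The insert is a synthetic, pre-assembled trimer of TALE repeats carrying the repeat-variable diresidues NI, NN and HD, also named X2_AGC. Under the standard TALE code, NI recognises adenine, NN guanine and HD cytosine, so this module specifies the trinucleotide AGC. According to the record, the plasmid supplies RVD positions 4 to 6 of the final array. It is therefore one member of a library of position-specific triplets, from which the user picks the plasmid matching each three-base segment of the target site. The trimer was cloned through BsaI sites that were destroyed in the process, consistent with Golden Gate-style construction using type IIS enzymes.

No promoter, tag or nuclease domain is recorded, so the plasmid is not an expression construct in itself. It serves as a building block, combined with the other position-specific FusX modules and a receiver vector to generate complete custom TALE arrays for genome editing.
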