>Addgene plasmid #63292 | pFusX2-10 | depositor partial sequence | sequence record 105102 | pFusX2_AGC
AGTCTTAAGCGTCTCCCTGACCCCGGACCAAGTGGTGGCTATCGCCAGCAACATTGGCGGCAAGCAAGCG
CTCGAAACGGTGCAGCGGCTGTTGCCGGTGCTGTGCCAGGACCATGGCCTGACCCCGGACCAAGTGGTGG
CTATCGCCAGCAACAATGGCGGCAAGCAAGCGCTCGAAACGGTGCAGCGGCTGTTGCCGGTGCTGTGCCA
GGACCATGGCCTGACTCCGGACCAAGTGGTGGCTATCGCCAGCCACGATGGCGGCAAGCAAGCGCTCGAA
ACGGTGCAGCGGCTGTTGCCGGTGCTGTGCCAGGACCATGGCGAGACGTC
