>Addgene plasmid #63292 | pFusX2-10 | depositor partial sequence | sequence record 105103 | FusX2
CGTCTCCCTGACCCCGGACCAAGTGGTGGCTATCGAGACCGGCGCCGCTACGGGCGCGTCCCATTCGCCA
TTCAGGCTGCGCAACTGTTGGGAAGGGCGATCGGTGCGGGCTCTTCGCTATTACGCCAGCTGGCGAAAGG
GGGATGTGCTGCAAGGCGATTAAGTTGGGAACGCCAGGGTTTTCCCAGTCACGACGTTGTAAAACGACGG
CCAGTGAGCGCGCGTAATCGACTCACTATAGGGCGAATTGGGTACCGGGCCCCCCCTCGAGGTCCTCCAG
CTTTTGTTCCCTTTAGTGAGGGTTAATTGCGCGCTTGGCGTAATCATGGTCATAGCTGTTTCCTGTGTGA
AATTGTTATCCGCTCACAATTCCACACAACATACGAGCCGGAAGCATAAAGTGTAAAGCCTGGGGTGCCT
AATGAGTGAGCTAACTCACATTAATTGCGTTGCGCTCACTGCCCGCTTTCCACCGGTGGTCTCTGGCGGC
AAGCAAGCGCTCGAAACGGTGCAGCGGCTGTTGCCGGTGCTGTGCCAGGACCATGGCGAGACGTCTAGAC
CAGCCAGGACAGAAATGCCTCGACTTCGCTGCTACCCAAGGTTGCCGGGTGACGCACACCGTGGAAACGG
ATGAAGGCACGAACCCAGTGGACATAAGCCTGTTCGGTTCGTAAGCTGTAATGCAAGTAGCGTATGCGCT
CACGCAACTGGTCCAGAACCTTGACCGAACGCAGCGGTGGTAACGGCGCAGTGGCGGTTTTCATGGCTTG
TTATGACTGTTTTTTTGGGGTACAGTCTATGCCTCGGGCATCCAAGCAGCAAGCGCGTTACGCCGTGGGT
CGATGTTTGATGTTATGGAGCAGCAACGATGTTACGCAGCAGGGCAGTCGCCCTAAAACAAAGTTAAACA
TTATGAGGGAAGCGGTGATCGCCGAAGTATCGACTCAACTATCAGAGGTAGTTGGCGTCATCGAGCGCCA
TCTCGAACCGACGTTGCTGGCCGTACATTTGTACGGCTCCGCAGTGGATGGCGGCCTGAAGCCACACAGT
GATATTGATTTGCTGGTTACGGTGACCGTAAGGCTTGATGAAACAACGCGGCGAGCTTTGATCAACGACC
TTTTGGAAACTTCGGCTTCCCCTGGAGAGAGCGAGATTCTCCGCGCTGTAGAAGTCACCATTGTTGTGCA
CGACGACATCATTCCGTGGCGTTATCCAGCTAAGCGCGAACTGCAATTTGGAGAATGGCAGCGCAATGAC
ATTCTTGCAGGTATCTTCGAGCCAGCCACGATCGACATTGATCTGGCTATCTTGCTGACAAAAGCAAGAG
AACATAGCGTTGCCTTGGTAGGTCCAGCGGCGGAGGAACTCTTTGATCCGGTTCCTGAACAGGATCTATT
TGAGGCGCTAAATGAAACCTTAACGCTATGGAACTCGCCGCCCGACTGGGCTGGCGATGAGCGAAATGTA
GTGCTTACGTTGTCCCGCATTTGGTACAGCGCAGTAACCGGCAAAATCGCGCCGAAGGATGTCGCTGCCG
ACTGGGCAATGGAGCGCCTGCCGGCCCAGTATCAGCCCGTCATACTTGAAGCTAGACAGGCTTATCTTGG
ACAAGAAGAAGATCGCTTGGCCTCGCGCGCAGATCAGTTGGAAGAATTTGTCCACTACGTGAAAGGCGAG
ATCACCAAGGTAGTCGGCAAATAACCCTCGAGCCACCCATGACCAAAATCCCTTAACGTGAGTTACGCGT
CGTTCCACTGAGCGTCAGACCCCGTAGAAAAGATCAAAGGATCTTCTTGAGATCCTTTTTTTCTGCGCGT
AATCTGCTGCTTGCAAACAAAAAAACCACCGCTACCAGCGGTGGTTTGTTTGCCGGATCAAGAGCTACCA
ACTCTTTTTCCGAAGGTAACTGGCTTCAGCAGAGCGCAGATACCAAATACTGTCCTTCTAGTGTAGCCGT
AGTTAGGCCACCACTTCAAGAACTCTGTAGCACCGCCTACATACCTCGCTCTGCTAATCCTGTTACCAGT
GGCTGCTGCCAGTGGCGATAAGTCGTGTCTTACCGGGTTGGACTCAAGACGATAGTTACCGGATAAGGCG
CAGCGGTCGGGCTGAACGGGGGGTTCGTGCACACAGCCCAGCTTGGAGCGAACGACCTACACCGAACTGA
GATACCTACAGCGTGAGCATTGAGAAAGCGCCACGCTTCCCGAAGGGAGAAAGGCGGACAGGTATCCGGT
AAGCGGCAGGGTCGGAACAGGAGAGCGCACGAGGGAGCTTCCAGGGGGAAACGCCTGGTATCTTTATAGT
CCTGTCGGGTTTCGCCACCTCTGACTTGAGCGTCGATTTTTGTGATGCTCGTCAGGGGGGCGGAGCCTAT
GGAAAAACGCCAGCAACGCGGCCTTTTTACGGTTCCTGGCCTTTTGCTGGCCTTTTGCTCACATGTTCTT
TCCTGCGTTATCCCCTGATTCTGTGGATAACCGTATTACCGCCTTTGAGTGAGCTGATACCGCTCGCCGC
AGCCGAACGACCGAGCGCAGCGAGTCAGTGAGCGAGGAAGCGGAAGAGCGCCCAATACGCAAACCGCCTC
TCCCCGCGCGTTGGCCGATTCATTAATGCAGCTGGCACGACAGGTTTCCCGACTGGAAAGCGGGCAGTGA
GCGCAACGCAATTAATACGCGTACCGCTAGCCAGGAAGAGTTTGTAGAAACGCAAAAAGGCCATCCGTCA
GGATGGCCTTCTGCTTAGTTTGATGCCTGGCAGTTTATGGCGGGCGTCCTGCCCGCCACCCTCCGGGCCG
TTGCTTCACAACGTTCAAATCCGCTCCCGGCGGATTTGTCCTACTCAGGAGAGCGTTCACCGACAAACAA
CAGATAAAACGAAAGGCCCAGTCTTCCGACTGAGCCTTTCGTTTTATTTGATGCCTGGCAGTTCCCTACT
CTCGCGTTAACGCTAGCATGGATGTTTTCCCAGTCACGACGTTGTAAAACGACGGCCAGTCTTAAG
