>Addgene plasmid #63292 | pFusX2-10 | addgene partial sequence | sequence record 111139 | pCR8_R1 5'-cgaaccgaacaggcttatgt-3'
CGTCACCCGGCAACCTTGGGTAGCAGCGAAGTCGAGGCATTTCTGTCCTGGCTGGTCTAGACGTCTCGCC
ATGGTCCTGGCACAGCACCGGCAACAGCCGCTGCACCGTTTCGAGCGCTTGCTTGCCGCCATCGTGGCTG
GCGATAGCCACCACTTGGTCCGGAGTCAGGCCATGGTCCTGGCACAGCACCGGCAACAGCCGCTGCACCG
TTTCGAGCGCTTGCTTGCCGCCATTGTTGCTGGCGATAGCCACCACTTGGTCCGGGGTCAGGCCATGGTC
CTGGCACAGCACCGGCAACAGCCGCTGCACCGTTTCGAGCGCTTGCTTGCCGCCAATGTTGCTGGCGATA
GCCACCACTTGGTCCGGGGTCAGGGAGACGCTTAAGACTGGCCGTCGTTTTACAACGTCGTGACTGGGAA
AACATCCATGCTAGCGTTAACGCGAGAGTAGGGAACTGCCAGGCATCAAATAAAACGAAAGGCTCAGTCG
GAAGACTGGGCCTTTCGTTTTATCTGTTGTTTGTCGGTGAACGCTCTCCTGAGTAGGACAAATCCGCCGG
GAGCGGATTTGAACGTTGTGAAGCAACGGCCCGGAAGGGGTGGCGGGCAGGACGCCCGCCATAAACTGCC
AGGCATCAAACTAA
